Addgene plasmid #169354: pAW8-aid-Turg1:kanMX6
Purpose: C-terminal aid degron cassette with kanMX6 marker for S. pombe
Depositing lab: Tony Carr. Depositing organization: University of Sussex.
Backbone
  Vector backbone: pUC19
  Vector type: Yeast Expression
Growth in bacteria
  Bacterial resistance: Ampicillin, 100 μg/mL
  Growth temperature: 37°C
  Growth strain: DH5alpha
  Copy number: High Copy
Gene/Insert
  Gene/Insert name: auxin-inducible degron (aid)
  Species: A. thaliana (mustard weed)
  Cloning method: Gibson Cloning
Terms and licenses: Academic/Nonprofit Terms; Industry Terms: Not Available to Industry
How to cite: pAW8-aid-Turg1:kanMX6 was a gift from Tony Carr (Addgene plasmid # 169354 ; http://n2t.net/addgene:169354 ; RRID:Addgene_169354)
