[The description below was written by a language model from this plasmid's Addgene catalogue record and pLannotate feature annotations shown in this document.]
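Description:
pAW8-aid-Turg1:kanMX6 is a fission yeast shuttle plasmid, catalogued as a yeast expression vector on a pUC19 backbone. It carries a cassette for adding an auxin-inducible degron to the C-terminus of S. pombe proteins. In E. coli it is maintained at high copy through the ColE1/pUC origin and selected with ampicillin via the bla gene. Remnants of the lac promoter/operator region, lacZα, and short bom, rop and lacI fragments reflect its cloning-vector ancestry. For yeast, the 10.9 kb sequence carries the S. pombe ars1 autonomously replicating sequence. It also has the S. cerevisiae LEU2 gene with its own promoter, a marker commonly used to complement leu1 mutations in fission yeast.

The payload begins with a loxP site, followed by the Arabidopsis thaliana IAA17 (AXR3) coding sequence, which acts as a degron that triggers degradation of a fused protein when auxin and the TIR1 F-box protein are present. Downstream lies a kanMX marker conferring G418 resistance in yeast. The "Turg1" in the name suggests a urg1 terminator in the unannotated gap between the degron and kanMX, but the feature table does not label this. Elsewhere on the plasmid, Cre recombinase is placed under the thiamine-repressible nmt1 promoter. This arrangement is consistent with Cre-mediated cassette exchange, in which plasmid-expressed Cre swaps the lox-flanked degron–marker cassette into a pre-tagged genomic locus. Only one loxP site is annotated, however, so any second, variant lox site is not confirmed by the record. The stated purpose is C-terminal aid tagging in S. pombe with kanMX6 selection, which allows conditional, auxin-dependent depletion of target proteins.
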