Features (pLannotate 1.2.2; 22 found; start..end, strand, type, name):
   1405..1545    -  CDS            NFS1 (fragment): NFS1_YEAST - Also known as SPL1 From Saccharomyces cerevisiae (strain ATCC 204508 / S288c) (Baker's yeast).
   1651..1716    -  CDS            hus5 (fragment): UBC9_SCHPO - Also known as ubc9. Experimental evidence at protein level: Swiss-Prot protein existence level 1. Catalyzes the covalent attachment of ubiquitin-like protein SUMO/Smt3 to other proteins. Required for efficient recovery from DNA damage or S-phase arrest and normal mitosis. This may be as part of a checkpoint independent recovery process. From Schizosaccharomyces pombe (strain 972 / ATCC 24843) (Fission yeast).
   1877..2658    +  rep_origin     ars1: Schizosaccharomyces pombe autonomously replicating sequence ars1
   2737..2786    -  misc_feature   bom (fragment): basis of mobility region from pBR322
   2888..2923    -  CDS            rop (fragment): Rop protein, which maintains plasmids at low copy number; rop
   3018..3122    +  promoter       AmpR promoter: bla
   3123..3983    +  CDS            AmpR: β-lactamase; bla; confers resistance to ampicillin, carbenicillin, and related antibiotics
   4154..4742    +  rep_origin     ori: high-copy-number ColE1/pMB1/pBR322/pUC origin of replication
   4925..5017    +  CDS            lacI (fragment): lac repressor; lacI; The lac repressor binds to the lac operator to inhibit transcription in E. coli. This inhibition can be relieved by adding lactose or isopropyl-β-D-thiogalactopyranoside (IPTG).
   5030..5051    +  protein_bind   CAP binding site: CAP binding activates transcription in the presence of cAMP. E. coli catabolite activator protein
   5066..5096    +  promoter       lac promoter: promoter for the E. coli lac operon
   5100..5122    +  protein_bind   lac operator (fragment): The lac repressor binds to the lac operator to inhibit transcription in E. coli. This inhibition can be relieved by adding lactose or isopropyl-β-D-thiogalactopyranoside (IPTG). lac repressor encoded by lacI
   5176..5209    +  protein_bind   loxP: Cre-mediated recombination occurs in the 8-bp core sequence (GCATACAT). Cre recombinase
   5248..5937    +  CDS            auxin-inducible degron: auxin-responsive IAA17 protein; Arabidopsis thaliana AXR3; acts as an auxin-inducible degron (AID) in the presence of TIR1
   6531..7887    +  gene           kanMX: yeast selectable marker conferring kanamycin resistance (Wach et al., 1994)
   7978..8135    +  CDS            lacZα (fragment): LacZα fragment of β-galactosidase; lacZ fragment
   8141..8192    -  misc_feature   bom (fragment): basis of mobility region from pBR322
   8767..9759    -  CDS            Cre: site-specific recombinase Cre is a site-specific recombinase from bacteriophage P1. Recombination occurs at loxP sequences.
   9809..9847    -  CDS            Cre (fragment): site-specific recombinase Cre is a site-specific recombinase from bacteriophage P1. Recombination occurs at loxP sequences.
   9849..10455   -  promoter       nmt1 promoter (fragment): wild-type nmt1 promoter from Schizosaccharomyces pombe, conferring strong thiamine-repressible expression
  10473..10862   +  promoter       LEU2 promoter: S. cerevisiae LEU2
  10893..1042    +  CDS            LEU2 (across the origin): LEU3_YEAST - Experimental evidence at protein level: Swiss-Prot protein existence level 1. Catalyzes the oxidation of 3-carboxy-2-hydroxy-4- methylpentanoate (3-isopropylmalate) to 3-carboxy-4-methyl-2- oxopentanoate. The product decarboxylates to 4-methyl-2 oxopentanoate. From Saccharomyces cerevisiae (strain ATCC 204508 / S288c) (Baker's yeast).
>Addgene plasmid #169354 | pAW8-aid-Turg1:kanMX6 | addgene full sequence | sequence record 333202 | Addgene NGS Result
AGAAATCACAGCCGAAGCCATTAAGGTTCTTAAAGCTATTTCTGATGTTCGTTCCAATGTCAAGTTCGAT
TTCGAAAATCATTTAATTGGTGGTGCTGCTATCGATGCTACAGGTGTTCCACTTCCAGATGAGGCGCTGG
AAGCCTCCAAGAAGGCTGATGCCGTTTTGTTAGGTGCTGTGGGTGGTCCTAAATGGGGTACCGGTAGTGT
TAGACCTGAACAAGGTTTACTAAAAATCCGTAAAGAACTTCAATTGTACGCCAACTTAAGACCATGTAAC
TTTGCATCCGACTCTCTTTTAGACTTATCTCCAATCAAGCCACAATTTGCTAAAGGTACTGACTTCGTTG
TTGTTAGAGAATTAGTGGGAGGTATTTACTTTGGTAAGAGAAAGGAAGACGATGGTGATGGTGTCGCTTG
GGATAGTGAACAATACACCGTTCCAGAAGTGCAAAGAATCACAAGAATGGCCGCTTTCATGGCCCTACAA
CATGAGCCACCATTGCCTATTTGGTCCTTGGATAAAGCTAATGTTTTGGCCTCTTCAAGATTATGGAGAA
AAACTGTGGAGGAAACCATCAAGAACGAATTTCCTACATTGAAAGTTCAACATCAATTGATTGATTCTGC
CGCCATGATCCTAGTTAAGAACCCAACCCACCTAAATGGTATTATAATCACCAGCAACATGTTTGGTGAT
ATCATCTCCGATGAAGCCTCCGTTATCCCAGGCTCCTTGGGTTTGTTGCCATCTGCGTCCTTGGCCTCTT
TGCCAGACAAGAACACCGCATTTGGTTTGTACGAACCATGCCATGGTTCCGCTCCAGATTTGCCAAAGAA
TAAGGTCAACCCTATCGCCACTATCTTGTCTGCTGCAATGATGTTGAAATTGTCATTGAACTTGCCTGAA
GAAGGTAAAGCCATTGAAGATGCAGTTAAAAAGGTTTTGGATGCAGGTATCAGAACTGGTGATTTAGGTG
GTTCCAACAGTACCACCGAAGTCGGTGATGCTGTCGCCGAAGAAGTTAAGAAAATCCTTGCTTAAAAAGA
TTCTCTTTTTTTGTGATATTTGTACATAAACTTTATAAATGAAATTCATAATAGAAACGACACGAAATTA
CAAAATGGAATATGTTCATAGGGTAGACGAAACTATATACGCAATCTACATACATTTATCAAGAAGGAGA
AAAAGGAGGATGTAAAGGAATACAGGTAAGCAAATTGATACTAATGGCTCAACGTGATAAGGAAAAAGAA
TTGCACTTTAACATTAATATTGACAAGGAGGAGGGCATCACACAAAAAGTTAGGTGTAACAGAAAATCAT
GAAACTATGATTTCTAATTTATATATTGGAGGATTTTCTCTAAAAAAAAAAATACAACAAATAAAAAACA
CTCAATGACCTGACCATTTGATGGAGTTTAAGTCAATACCTTCTTGAACCATTTCCCATAATGGTGAAAG
TTCCCTCAAGAATTTTACTCTGTCAGAAACGGCCTTAACGACGTAGTCGATCCGGACGATGGCCAACCTT
CCAATTCATTAAATCGAGTCCTCCATCAGATGATTTACAAGGTTTTGCATAGAATCCCTAAGTAAGAGAA
GTTGTTAGTGATTTCTTCAAGTTTACTAAAATTTACATACAAATGGATGATCTCTTCTCCATTGTTTCCT
TTCTTCTTGCAAACGCGTTTTACAAAGAGATGACATGCTATTTTCTGATTATTTTTTTCTATAGTTTTCT
ATTTTGTACGTCCTTGGGAGTCCGAAATGTAAAATCGGGGTATGGTTAGTAGCGGCAGCGTTCATTATGG
TATATAAAAGATAAAAAGTAGGGGCAAGCGAGACAGAATGGGATACAAGGGCATCGTCTATAATTATAGC
TAAAAATTGTATTTTAATTTGTATTTTTTGTAATTTTATTTCTCATTGTTTTACTTAAAATGAATGCGAA
TTAGAGAAAACTTCAACGAAATGTCAAAATAAGCTCAGCAAAATATACAATTTTAGGGAAAGCGATCAGC
AACTTATTCTCCGTTGTAGATTCTTTTTCTTCATAAATTCCAACAATGTAACTGCCAATTGATTTTTCTC
TAGATGCTAATAAATTGAAACTAATGAATATAATAACACAGGTTTTGATAAATTGTAAACTCTTACTCAA
AAAAAGAATGTTAAAACTAATTTAACCTTTTTATAAAGGCTCATGGCGTTAAAGAGGATAGTAAAAATTC
TACAATTTTTTAATTTAATGTCACAATTGTCTTGCGAATATAATTCTATTAATTTTCGCTAACTGCTGTT
TTAGTACTATTACTTTCAATATGCCTTATATGCAACTTTAATTCATGAAGAATGCAATATTTTTGCAATC
TTTCTTGTACTGAGCGCTTTTTATCATTTAGTACTCATTATTTAATTTTTCAGTAAAGGGCAATAAATAA
ATTTGTAGAAGATGCAATGTAATCTCCTCTATCCTTTTGCTCATATGTTTATGAGTATACCTAGTCTAGA
AAGGCTTGTATTTAAAATATTATTCAATAAAAATTCACAATTTTTACGACATGTGCTACCATTCACTTAA
CTTCCTGATTATAAAATTGGTTCGTTTATACTAATTACTTAAGTACCTTTAACTAAACAAAATGCCTATA
TATATATTAATTTACAATGAGTGTCAGATAAGTCACTATGTCCGAGTGGTTAAGGAGTTAGACTCGCCAT
CGATGGTATGGTGCACTCTCAGTACAATCTGCTCTGATGCCGCATAGTTAAGCCAGCCCCGACACCCGCC
AACACCCGCTGACGCGCCCTGACGGGCTTGTCTGCTCCCGGCATCCGCTTACAGACAAGCTGTGACCGTC
TCCGGGAGCTGCATGTGTCAGAGGTTTTCACCGTCATCACCGAAACGCGCGAGACGAAAGGGCCTCGTGA
TACGCCTATTTTTATAGGTTAATGTCATGATAATAATGGTTTCTTAGACGTCAGGTGGCACTTTTCGGGG
AAATGTGCGCGGAACCCCTATTTGTTTATTTTTCTAAATACATTCAAATATGTATCCGCTCATGAGACAA
TAACCCTGATAAATGCTTCAATAATATTGAAAAAGGAAGAGTATGAGTATTCAACATTTCCGTGTCGCCC
TTATTCCCTTTTTTGCGGCATTTTGCCTTCCTGTTTTTGCTCACCCAGAAACGCTGGTGAAAGTAAAAGA
TGCTGAAGATCAGTTGGGTGCACGAGTGGGTTACATCGAACTGGATCTCAACAGCGGTAAGATCCTTGAG
AGTTTTCGCCCCGAAGAACGTTTTCCAATGATGAGCACTTTTAAAGTTCTGCTATGTGGCGCGGTATTAT
CCCGTATTGACGCCGGGCAAGAGCAACTCGGTCGCCGCATACACTATTCTCAGAATGACTTGGTTGAGTA
CTCACCAGTCACAGAAAAGCATCTTACGGATGGCATGACAGTAAGAGAATTATGCAGTGCTGCCATAACC
ATGAGTGATAACACTGCGGCCAACTTACTTCTGACAACGATCGGAGGACCGAAGGAGCTAACCGCTTTTT
TGCACAACATGGGGGATCATGTAACTCGCCTTGATCGTTGGGAACCGGAGCTGAATGAAGCCATACCAAA
CGACGAGCGTGACACCACGATGCCTGTAGCAATGGCAACAACGTTGCGCAAACTATTAACTGGCGAACTA
CTTACTCTAGCTTCCCGGCAACAATTAATAGACTGGATGGAGGCGGATAAAGTTGCAGGACCACTTCTGC
GCTCGGCCCTTCCGGCTGGCTGGTTTATTGCTGATAAATCTGGAGCCGGTGAGCGTGGGTCTCGCGGTAT
CATTGCAGCACTGGGGCCAGATGGTAAGCCCTCCCGTATCGTAGTTATCTACACGACGGGGAGTCAGGCA
ACTATGGATGAACGAAATAGACAGATCGCTGAGATAGGTGCCTCACTGATTAAGCATTGGTAACTGTCAG
ACCAAGTTTACTCATATATACTTTAGATTGATTTAAAACTTCATTTTTAATTTAAAAGGATCTAGGTGAA
GATCCTTTTTGATAATCTCATGACCAAAATCCCTTAACGTGAGTTTTCGTTCCACTGAGCGTCAGACCCC
GTAGAAAAGATCAAAGGATCTTCTTGAGATCCTTTTTTTCTGCGCGTAATCTGCTGCTTGCAAACAAAAA
AACCACCGCTACCAGCGGTGGTTTGTTTGCCGGATCAAGAGCTACCAACTCTTTTTCCGAAGGTAACTGG
CTTCAGCAGAGCGCAGATACCAAATACTGTTCTTCTAGTGTAGCCGTAGTTAGGCCACCACTTCAAGAAC
TCTGTAGCACCGCCTACATACCTCGCTCTGCTAATCCTGTTACCAGTGGCTGCTGCCAGTGGCGATAAGT
CGTGTCTTACCGGGTTGGACTCAAGACGATAGTTACCGGATAAGGCGCAGCGGTCGGGCTGAACGGGGGG
TTCGTGCACACAGCCCAGCTTGGAGCGAACGACCTACACCGAACTGAGATACCTACAGCGTGAGCTATGA
GAAAGCGCCACGCTTCCCGAAGGGAGAAAGGCGGACAGGTATCCGGTAAGCGGCAGGGTCGGAACAGGAG
AGCGCACGAGGGAGCTTCCAGGGGGAAACGCCTGGTATCTTTATAGTCCTGTCGGGTTTCGCCACCTCTG
ACTTGAGCGTCGATTTTTGTGATGCTCGTCAGGGGGGCGGAGCCTATGGAAAAACGCCAGCAACGCGGCC
TTTTTACGGTTCCTGGCCTTTTGCTGGCCTTTTGCTCACATGTTCTTTCCTGCGTTATCCCCTGATTCTG
TGGATAACCGTATTACCGCCTTTGAGTGAGCTGATACCGCTCGCCGCAGCCGAACGACCGAGCGCAGCGA
GTCAGTGAGCGAGGAAGCGGAAGAGCGCCCAATACGCAAACCGCCTCTCCCCGCGCGTTGGCCGATTCAT
TAATGCAGCTGGCACGACAGGTTTCCCGACTGGAAAGCGGGCAGTGAGCGCAACGCAATTAATGTGAGTT
AGCTCACTCATTAGGCACCCCAGGCTTTACACTTTATGCTTCCGGCTCGTATGTTGTGTGGAATTGTGAG
CGGATAACAATTTCACACAGGAAACAGCTATGACCATGATTACGCCAAGCTTGCATGGCGGCCGCATAAC
TTCGTATAGCATACATTATACGAAGTTATGCATGCTCGGTGGGTCAGGTGGAAGTGGATCTGGTGCTATG
ATGGGCAGTGTCGAGCTGAATCTGAGGGAGACTGAGCTGTGTCTTGGTCTTCCCGGTGGAGATACAGTGG
CTCCGGTAACCGGAAACAAGAGAGGGTTCTCAGAGACGGTTGATCTGAAGCTAAATCTGAATAATGAGCC
TGCAAACAAGGAAGGATCTACGACTCATGACGTCGTGACTTTTGATTCCAAGGAGAAGAGTGCTTGTCCT
AAAGATCCAGCCAAACCTCCGGCCAAGGCACAAGTTGTGGGATGGCCACCGGTGAGATCATACCGGAAGA
ACGTGATGGTTTCCTGCCAAAAATCAAGCGGTGGCCCGGAGGCGGCGGCGTTCGTGAAGGTATCAATGGA
CGGAGCACCGTACTTGAGGAAAATCGATTTGAGGATGTATAAAAGCTACGATGAGCTTTCTAATGCTTTG
TCCAACATGTTCAGCTCTTTTACCATGGGCAAACATGGAGGAGAAGAAGGAATGATAGACTTCATGAATG
AGAGGAAATTGATGGATTTGGTGAATAGCTGGGACTATGTTCCCTCTTATGAAGACAAAGACGGTGATTG
GATGCTCGTCGGCGACGTTCCTTGGCCAATGTTCGTCGATACATGCAAGCGTTTACGTCTCATGAAAGGA
TCGGATGCCATTGGTCTCGCTCCGAGGGCGATGGAGAAGTGCAAGAGCAGAGCTTGAGCTAGCAGTCCCG
GGGCTTGCCCATCTGTTTTAGACGTCACAGAAGGACCATGTTTATTTTAAATTTCACATACATGTGTTTA
ATTACCTTCATTGTATAAATTCTCGAAACTTTCTCCAATTCTTCGGTCAGATAAAAAATTTCTCTAGTCA
CCGTCTTTTATAGAGCTTTTGTCAGATGTTTTTCTGGATGGAATCATTGTCCAGTTACTATGCTTTTTAT
TTATAAGTTTGAAAGTTTAGTTAACTTTTTGTTTTCTTTAATACATTTTTTAATCATGTCAACATTTGGG
ATTTGTAGAAGTAGTAAATTTTTTGTACATGTTGTAGAATTGGATAAGAACGAAAACAGCTAGTATGTAA
AAAAAACGAAAATCCCAAATTCCGTTGTTTGTTTGATATAGTAATATTTATAGCATTTTAGTTTCTAAAG
ATTTTTGATAATCTTTTACATTTGCTTTCACATACATTCGCGCTACTACCATACATCATATCCCGCTTTC
TTTAATTGCTTCCCCACAGACTCAACCAGCGGGGCCTTCTTCTCGAGATCTGTTTAGCTTGCCTCGTCCC
CGCCGGGTCACCCGGCCAGCGACATGGAGGCCCAGAATACCCTCCTTGACAGTCTTGACGTGCGCAGCTC
AGGGGCATGATGTGACTGTCGCCCGTACATTTAGCCCATACATCCCCATGTATAATCATTTGCATCCATA
CATTTTGATGGCCGCACGGCGCGAAGCAAAAATTACGGCTCCTCGCTGCAGACCTGCGAGCAGGGAAACG
CTCCCCTCACAGACGCGTTGAATTGTCCCCACGCCGCGCCCCTGTAGAGAAATATAAAAGGTTAGGATTT
GCCACTGAGGTTCTTCTTTCATATACTTCCTTTTAAAATCTTGCTAGGATACAGTTCTCACATCACATCC
GAACATAAACAACCATGGGTAAGGAAAAGACTCACGTTTCGAGGCCGCGATTAAATTCCAACATGGATGC
TGATTTATATGGGTATAAATGGGCTCGCGATAATGTCGGGCAATCAGGTGCGACAATCTATCGATTGTAT
GGGAAGCCCGATGCGCCAGAGTTGTTTCTGAAACATGGCAAAGGTAGCGTTGCCAATGATGTTACAGATG
AGATGGTCAGACTAAACTGGCTGACGGAATTTATGCCTCTTCCGACCATCAAGCATTTTATCCGTACTCC
TGATGATGCATGGTTACTCACCACTGCGATCCCCGGCAAAACAGCATTCCAGGTATTAGAAGAATATCCT
GATTCAGGTGAAAATATTGTTGATGCGCTGGCAGTGTTCCTGCGCCGGTTGCATTCGATTCCTGTTTGTA
ATTGTCCTTTTAACAGCGATCGCGTATTTCGTCTCGCTCAGGCGCAATCACGAATGAATAACGGTTTGGT
TGATGCGAGTGATTTTGATGACGAGCGTAATGGCTGGCCTGTTGAACAAGTCTGGAAAGAAATGCATAAG
CTTTTGCCATTCTCACCGGATTCAGTCGTCACTCATGGTGATTTCTCACTTGATAACCTTATTTTTGACG
AGGGGAAATTAATAGGTTGTATTGATGTTGGACGAGTCGGAATCGCAGACCGATACCAGGATCTTGCCAT
CCTATGGAACTGCCTCGGTGAGTTTTCTCCTTCATTACAGAAACGGCTTTTTCAAAAATATGGTATTGAT
AATCCTGATATGAATAAATTGCAGTTTCATTTGATGCTCGATGAGTTTTTCTAATCAGTACTGACAATAA
AAAGATTCTTGTTTTCAAGAACTTGTCATTTGTATAGTTTTTTTATATTGTAGTTGTTCTATTTTAATCA
AATGTTAGCGTGATTTATATTTTTTTTCGCCTCGACATCATCTGCCCAGATGCGAAGTTAAGTGCGCAGA
AAGTAATATCATGCGTCAATCGTATGTGAATGCTGGTCGCTATACTGCTGTCGATTCGATACTAACGCCG
CCATCCAGTCGACGAACTAGTATAACTTCGTATATGGTATTATATACGAAGTTATGCGGCCGCGCGAATT
CACTGGCCGTCGTTTTACAACGTCGTGACTGGGAAAACCCTGGCGTTACCCAACTTAATCGCCTTGCAGC
ACATCCCCCTTTCGCCAGCTGGCGTAATAGCGAAGAGGCCCGCACCGATCGCCCTTCCCAACAGTTGCGC
AGCCTGAATGGCGAATGGCGCCTGATGCGGTATTTTCTCCTTACGCATCTGTGCGGTATTTCACACCGCA
TACCATCGTCCGGATCAATGAAGTAGATGAGTTTACTACCTGTATATACTTTTTTTTTTGTCAAAGTCAC
TTTTATGGCATTTCCATGTTGAAGGATTAGCCACAGCACTAAATTTTCAGCGTATGATTGCTTTTAAATA
TTTAATTTTCATCGTTTTTTAATTAATATTCAAAACGATTTAATGCCTTCTACATCTGAAGTCAAGCTCA
TAGACTCGGGTTGGGTAGCTAAAACTACATCTAACACGAAGGGGTATAGCCTTCTTAAAGTATACTCATG
TATAAACGTTTTGGGTTCATATTTTTGGGCCACGTGGTTTATAAAAATTCTTAACTACACCACTCGGTAT
CCCGCACCCGTCTACGTTTCTACGATTTCGAGCTAATATTGAGTAAAGTGATTAGCAAAAAAAATAAAAG
TACTCGTTGTCGGAGATCAAGAATTTTTCTATTATCTCATCTAAACCACTTTCTAAAAGCGAAAAACAAA
ATCGTAATATGCAGCTTGAATGGGCTTCCATAGTTTGAAAGAAAAACCCTAGCAGTACTGGCAAGGGAGA
CATTCCTTTTACCTGGCTAATCGCCATCTTCCAGCAGGCGCACCATTGCCCCTGTTTCACTATCCAGGTT
ACGGATATAGTTCATGACAATATTTACATTGGTCCAGCCACCAGCTTGCATGATCTCCGGTATTGAAACT
CCAGCGCGGGCCATATCTCGCGCGGCTCCGACACGGGCACTGTGTCCAGACCAGGCCAGGTATCTCTGAC
CAGAGTCATCCTTAGCGCCGTAAATCAATCGATGAGTTGCTTCAAAAATCCCTTCCAGGGCGCGAGTTGA
TAGCTGGCTGGTGGCAGATGGCGCGGCAACACCATTTTTTCTGACCCGGCAAAACAGGTAGTTATTCGGA
TCATCAGCTACACCAGAGACGGAAATCCATCGCTCGACCAGTTTAGTTACCCCCAGGCTAAGTGCCTTCT
CTACACCTGCGGTGCTAACCAGCGTTTTCGTTCTGCCAATATGGATTAACATTCTCCCACCGTCAGTACG
TGAGATATCTTTAACCCTGATCCTGGCAATTTCGGCTATACGTAACAGGGTGTTATAAGCAATCCCCAGA
AATGCCAGATTACGTATATCCTGGCAGCGATCGCTATTTTCCATGAGTGAACGAACCTGGTCGAAATCAG
TGCGTTCGAACGCTAGAGCCTGTTTTGCACGTTCACCGGCATCAACGTTTTCTTTTCGGATCCGCCGCAT
AACCAGTGAAACAGCATTGCTGTCACTTGGTCGTGGCAGCCCGGACCGACGATGAAGCATGTTTAGCTGG
CCCAAATGTTGCTGGATAGTTTTTACTGCCAGACCGCGCGCCTGAAGATATAGAAGATAATCGCGAACAT
CTTCAGGTTCTGCGGGAAACCATTTCCGGTTATTCAACTTGCACCATGCCGCCCACGACCGGCAAACGGA
CAGAAGCATTTTCCAGGTATGCTCAGAAAACGCCTGGCGATCCCTGAACATGTCCATCAGGTTCTTGCGA
ACCTCATCACTCGTTGCATCGACCGGTAACTTTTAGATTAACATTTGTTTAAATATGAAATTAGGCAATG
TAACATACTGCAGGCAAATTTTGGTGTACGGTAAGTAAATTGGACATATGATTTAACAAAGCGACTATAA
GTCAGAAAGTGAGAATGAGATTGAAATAATTAATTCAACTTATTCAATTGATGATATGCCAGGATTCCTC
TTCCTTTATCTTCAATGTTTCGATTAACAGGTCCATTATCCGGTTTTTAGTTTCGCTGCACATTGCCGAA
TGACAATCGGATTCCTTTAAGCTTTGCTTTTGCCCTGTTTTCTCTCCCCAGTAATCGTTGGGTGACTGAA
CCATCCAGTAGCCGAGAGTTACGTTTTTCCTGATTTAATAAATATCCATATCTATTTGTCTCGTGGTGTT
TTACAGCAACTAACCGAAATTACTATTTTGCATCATCCAACCATAAAGAGACAACAATAATTCTAGAAAA
CATATAACAAGTGTTTTTTTCTATTTACGTCTCATACGCAAAGTCCACTTTACCATGTTTTGGAAACTTG
TACCCAACCATTCATTTTTCGATTTTGTAATGAGGCTCTTTTCTTCTAACAATCATTGAGGTCATTATCA
TGTGTCCTCACCTATTGTTTAAATTGAGGCTTGCGCTATTCCCAAAATTGTGGGTATTATTTTCATATAT
CAGTATCTGCAATTTCGGTTCAACTCCGGAAGCTCGGTACCCAACTGTGGGAATACTCAGGTATCGTAAG
ATGCAAGAGTTCGAATCTCTTAGCAACCATTATTTTTTTTCTCTCAACATAACGAGAACACACAGGGGCG
CTATCGCACAGAATCAAATTCGATGACTGGAAATTTTTTGTTAATTTCAGAGGTCGCCTGACGCATATAC
CTTTTTCAACTGAAAAATTGGGAGAAAAAGGAAAGGTGAGAGCGCCGGAACCGGCTTTTCATATAGAATA
GAGAAGCGTTCATGACTAAATGCTTGCATCACAATACTTGAAGTTGACAATATTATTTAAGGACCTATTG
TTTTTTCCAATAGGTGGTTAGCAATCGTCTTACTTTCTAACTTTTCTTACCTTTTACATTTCAGCAATAT
ATATATATATATATATATATATTTCAAGGATATACCATTGTAATGTCTGCCCCTAAGAAGATCGTCGTTT
TGCCAGGTGACCACGTTGGTCA
